>Addgene plasmid #8467 | HA GST F5A deltaCT S6K1 pRK5 | addgene partial sequence | sequence record 17051 | 8467 with pGEX5'
GTGGGTCGAGGATGAGGCGACGACGGAGGCGGGACGGCTTTTACCCAGCGCCTGACTTCCGACACAGGGA
AGCTGAGGACGGGTCGACGATGGCAGGAGTGGCTGACATAGACCTGGACCAGCCAGAGGATGCAGGCTCT
GAGGATGAGCTGGAGGAGGGGGGTCAGTTAAATGAAAGCATGGACCATGGGGGAGTTGGACCATATGAAC
TTGGCATGGAACATTGTGAGAAATTTGAAATCTCAGAAACTAGTGTGAACAGAGGGCCAGAAAAAATCAG
ACCAGAATGTTTTGAGCTACTTCGGGTACTTGGTAAAGGGGGCTATGGAAAGGTTTTTCAAGTACGAAAA
GTAACAGGAGCAAATACTGGGAAGATATTTGCCATGAAGGTGCTTAAAAAGGCAATGATAGTAAGAAATG
CTAAAGATACAGCTCATACAAAAGCAGAGCGGAATATTCTGGAGGAAGTAAAGCATCCCTTCATTGTGGA
TTTAATTTATGCCTTTCAGACCGGTGGAAAACTCTACCTCATCCTTGAGTATCTCAGTGGAGGAGAACTA
TTTATGCAGTTAGAAAGAGAGGGGATATTCATGGAAGATACAGCTTGCTTTTACTTGGCTGAAATCTCCA
TGGCTTTGGGGCATTTACATCANAAAGGGATCATCTACAGAGACCTGAAGCCGGAGAACATCATGCTTAA
TCACCAAGGTCACGTGAAGCTGACAGACTTTGGACTATGCAAAGAATCTATTCATGATGGAACAGTCACG
CACACATTTT
