[The description below was written by a language model from this plasmid's Addgene catalogue record.]
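Description:
HA GST F5A deltaCT S6K1 pRK5 is a mammalian expression plasmid built on a custom HA/GST derivative of the pRK5 backbone (about 4.7 kb without insert). It is maintained in E. coli as a high-copy plasmid under ampicillin selection. The record does not list the promoter, polyadenylation signal or origin of replication, and no feature table is provided. pRK5-family vectors generally drive transient expression from a CMV promoter, but this is not confirmed here.

The insert, roughly 1.2 kb and cloned between SalI and NotI sites that were both preserved, encodes a mutant form of rat S6 kinase 1 (Rps6kb1), described as the p85 / p70 S6K1 alpha I isoform. It carries two changes. F5A is a phenylalanine-to-alanine substitution that, from general knowledge of S6K1, lies in the N-terminal TOS motif needed for raptor recognition. DeltaCT is a truncation of the C-terminal region; the exact boundaries are not given. The backbone supplies tandem N-terminal HA and GST tags, so the expressed fusion protein can be detected with anti-HA antibodies and recovered from cell lysates on glutathione resin.

The associated study examined how S6K1 structure determines whether the raptor-mTOR or the rictor-mTOR complex phosphorylates its hydrophobic motif site. In that context, the construct is suited to expressing the mutant kinase in cultured mammalian cells, purifying it, and assessing its phosphorylation or using it as a substrate, in comparison with wild-type or singly mutated S6K1.
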