Addgene plasmid #8467: HA GST F5A deltaCT S6K1 pRK5
Depositing lab: David Sabatini. Depositing organization: Whitehead Institute for Biomedical Research. Publication: Structure of S6K1 determines if raptor-mTOR or rictor-mTOR phosphorylates its hydrophobic motif site. Ali SM, Sabatini DM. J Biol Chem 2005 Apr 4;. 10.1074/jbc.C500125200 PubMed 15809305.
Backbone
  Vector backbone: prk5
  Backbone size w/o insert (bp): 4716
  Vector type: Mammalian Expression
Growth in bacteria
  Bacterial resistance: Ampicillin, 100 μg/mL
  Growth temperature: 37°C
  Growth strain: DH5alpha
  Copy number: High Copy
Gene/Insert
  Gene/Insert name: f5a delta CT p85 s6k1 (alt names: p70 s6k1 alpha I; Rps6kb1)
  Species: R. norvegicus (rat)
  Insert size (bp): 1200
  Entrez Gene: Rps6kb1 (a.k.a. p70 S6K-alpha)
  Tag / fusion protein: ha/gst (N terminal on backbone)
  Cloning method: Restriction Enzyme; 5′ cloning site sal (not destroyed); 3′ cloning site not (not destroyed)
  Sequencing primers: 5′ pGEX5'
Terms and licenses: Academic/Nonprofit Terms; Industry Terms: Not Available to Industry
Depositor comments: ha/gst prk5 is homegrown vector made by David M. Sabatini
How to cite: HA GST F5A deltaCT S6K1 pRK5 was a gift from David Sabatini (Addgene plasmid # 8467 ; http://n2t.net/addgene:8467 ; RRID:Addgene_8467)
